Addgene plasmid #155540: DHX40
Purpose: For use in RBP tethering screen
Depositing lab: Eugene Yeo. Depositing organization: University of California, San Diego (UCSD). Publication: Large-scale tethered function assays identify factors that regulate mRNA stability and translation. Luo EC, Nathanson JL, Tan FE, Schwartz JL, Schmok JC, Shankar A, Markmiller S, Yee BA, Sathe S, Pratt GA, Scaletta DB, Ha Y, Hill DE, Aigner S, Yeo GW. Nat Struct Mol Biol. 2020 Oct;27(10):989-1000. doi: 10.1038/s41594-020-0477-6. Epub 2020 Aug 17. PubMed 32807991.
Backbone
  Vector backbone: E2.pEF5-DEST-FL-V5-MCP
  Backbone size w/o insert (bp): 7357
  Vector type: Mammalian Expression
Growth in bacteria
  Bacterial resistance: Ampicillin, 100 μg/mL
  Growth temperature: 37°C
  Growth strain: DH5alpha
  Copy number: High Copy
Gene/Insert
  Gene/Insert name: DHX40 (alt name: Accession: BC024187.2)
  Species: H. sapiens (human)
  Insert size (bp): 2340
  Mutation: none
  Entrez Gene: DHX40 (a.k.a. PAD, DDX40, ARG147, FLJ22060, FLJ34015)
  Promoter: EF-1a
  Tag / fusion protein: V5-MCP (C terminal on backbone)
  Cloning method: Gateway Cloning
  Sequencing primers: 5′ TAATACGACTCACTATAGGG; 3′ gctcgagtctagagggc
Resource information
  A portion of this plasmid was derived from a plasmid made by: DNASU Plasmid Repository Center for Personalized Diagnostics Biodesign Institute
Terms and licenses: Academic/Nonprofit Terms; Industry Terms: Not Available to Industry
How to cite: DHX40 was a gift from Eugene Yeo (Addgene plasmid # 155540 ; http://n2t.net/addgene:155540 ; RRID:Addgene_155540)
