[The description below was written by a language model from this plasmid's Addgene catalogue record and pLannotate feature annotations shown in this document.]
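Description:
DHX40 is a mammalian expression plasmid built by Gateway recombination into the E2.pEF5-DEST-FL-V5-MCP destination backbone. It carries the human DHX40 open reading frame, which encodes a probable ATP-dependent RNA helicase also known as DDX40, with no recorded mutations. The insert is about 2.3 kb and sits between attB1 and attB2 sites left by the cloning reaction. It is transcribed from the strong constitutive EF-1α promoter, and a T7 promoter lies just upstream of the insert. The reading frame continues past attB2 into a backbone-encoded C-terminal V5 epitope tag followed by the bacteriophage MS2 coat protein (MCP), and the unit ends at a bovine growth hormone polyadenylation signal. In bacteria the plasmid replicates from a high-copy ColE1/pUC-type origin and is selected with ampicillin through the bla gene.

The MCP moiety binds MS2 stem-loop RNA structures, so the fusion protein can be artificially recruited to a reporter transcript carrying such hairpins. This matches the stated purpose of an RNA-binding protein tethering screen, in which the effect of each tethered protein on mRNA stability or translation is assessed. The V5 tag allows the fusion to be detected. Downstream of the expression cassette, the annotation shows an FRT site directly preceding a hygromycin resistance coding sequence with an SV40 polyadenylation signal. No full promoter is annotated in front of this gene, an arrangement typical of vectors designed for FLP-mediated integration into a genomic FRT landing site, although the record does not state that use. Several other annotations are short fragments (f1 ori, SV40 promoter, ble, lacI, CMV enhancer, small t antigen) and appear to be backbone remnants.
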