Features (pLannotate 1.2.2; 24 found; start..end, strand, type, name):
     41..107     +  CDS            small t antigen (fragment): SV40 (simian virus 40) small t antigen
    114..1292    +  promoter       EF-1α promoter: strong constitutive promoter for human elongation factor EF-1α
   1309..1327    +  promoter       T7 promoter: promoter for bacteriophage T7 RNA polymerase
   1407..1424    +  protein_bind   attB1 (fragment): mutant version of attB; core recombination site for the Gateway® BP reaction BP Clonase™
   1430..3766    +  CDS            DHX40: DHX40_HUMAN - Also known as DDX40. Experimental evidence at protein level: Swiss-Prot protein existence level 1. Probable ATP-dependent RNA helicase. From Homo sapiens (Human).
   3768..3792    -  protein_bind   attB2: mutant version of attB; recombination site for the Gateway® BP reaction BP Clonase™
   3917..3958    +  CDS            V5 tag: epitope tag from simian virus 5
   3971..4357    +  CDS            MS2: bacteriophage MS2 coat protein binds to a specific stem-loop structure in the viral RNA (Peabody, 1993)
   4419..4643    +  polyA_signal   bGH poly(A) signal: bovine growth hormone polyadenylation signal
   4647..4668    +  promoter       SV40 promoter (fragment): SV40 enhancer and early promoter
   4689..4922    +  rep_origin     f1 ori (fragment) (sequence partly withheld): f1 bacteriophage origin of replication; arrow indicates direction of (+) strand synthesis
   4927..4974    +  protein_bind   FRT: FLP-mediated recombination occurs in the 8-bp core sequence TCTAGAAA (Turan and Bode, 2011). FLP recombinase from the Saccharomyces cerevisiae 2μ plasmid
   4982..6004    +  CDS            HygR: aminoglycoside phosphotransferase from E. coli; aph(4)-Ia; confers resistance to hygromycin
   6014..6139    +  CDS            ble (fragment): BLE_KLEPN - Experimental evidence at protein level: Swiss-Prot protein existence level 1. Binding protein with a strong affinity to the bleomycin family of antibiotics. Binds to CL990; an antimitotic-antibiotic compound. From Klebsiella pneumoniae.
   6134..6255    +  polyA_signal   SV40 poly(A) signal: SV40 polyadenylation signal
   6328..6344    -  protein_bind   lac operator: The lac repressor binds to the lac operator to inhibit transcription in E. coli. This inhibition can be relieved by adding lactose or isopropyl-β-D-thiogalactopyranoside (IPTG). lac repressor encoded by lacI
   6352..6382    -  promoter       lac promoter: promoter for the E. coli lac operon
   6397..6418    -  protein_bind   CAP binding site: CAP binding activates transcription in the presence of cAMP. E. coli catabolite activator protein
   6431..6523    -  CDS            lacI (fragment): lac repressor; lacI; The lac repressor binds to the lac operator to inhibit transcription in E. coli. This inhibition can be relieved by adding lactose or isopropyl-β-D-thiogalactopyranoside (IPTG).
   6706..7294    -  rep_origin     ori: high-copy-number ColE1/pMB1/pBR322/pUC origin of replication
   7465..8325    -  CDS            AmpR: β-lactamase; bla; confers resistance to ampicillin, carbenicillin, and related antibiotics
   8326..8430    -  promoter       AmpR promoter: bla
   8489..8541    -  misc_feature   bom (fragment): basis of mobility region from pBR322
   8696..16      +  enhancer       CMV enhancer (fragment) (across the origin): human cytomegalovirus immediate early enhancer
>Addgene plasmid #155540 | DHX40 | addgene full sequence | sequence record 376749 | Addgene NGS Result
ATTGATTATTGACTAGGCTTTTGCAAAAAGCTTTGCAAAGATGGATAAAGTTTTAAACAGAGAGGAATCT
TTGCAGCTAATGGACCTTCTAGGTCTTGAAAGGAGTGGGAATTGGCTCCGGTGCCCGTCAGTGGGCAGAG
CGCACATCGCCCACAGTCCCCGAGAAGTTGGGGGGAGGGGTCGGCAATTGAACCGGTGCCTAGAGAAGGT
GGCGCGGGGTAAACTGGGAAAGTGATGTCGTGTACTGGCTCCGCCTTTTTCCCGAGGGTGGGGGAGAACC
GTATATAAGTGCAGTAGTCGCCGTGAACGTTCTTTTTCGCAACGGGTTTGCCGCCAGAACACAGGTAAGT
GCCGTGTGTGGTTCCCGCGGGCCTGGCCTCTTTACGGGTTATGGCCCTTGCGTGCCTTGAATTACTTCCA
CCTGGCTGCAGTACGTGATTCTTGATCCCGAGCTTCGGGTTGGAAGTGGGTGGGAGAGTTCGAGGCCTTG
CGCTTAAGGAGCCCCTTCGCCTCGTGCTTGAGTTGAGGCCTGGCCTGGGCGCTGGGGCCGCCGCGTGCGA
ATCTGGTGGCACCTTCGCGCCTGTCTCGCTGCTTTCGATAAGTCTCTAGCCATTTAAAATTTTTGATGAC
CTGCTGCGACGCTTTTTTTCTGGCAAGATAGTCTTGTAAATGCGGGCCAAGATCTGCACACTGGTATTTC
GGTTTTTGGGGCCGCGGGCGGCGACGGGGCCCGTGCGTCCCAGCGCACATGTTCGGCGAGGCGGGGCCTG
CGAGCGCGGCCACCGAGAATCGGACGGGGGTAGTCTCAAGCTGGCCGGCCTGCTCTGGTGCCTGGCCTCG
CGCCGCCGTGTATCGCCCCGCCCTGGGCGGCAAGGCTGGCCCGGTCGGCACCAGTTGCGTGAGCGGAAAG
ATGGCCGCTTCCCGGCCCTGCTGCAGGGAGCTCAAAATGGAGGACGCGGCGCTCGGGAGAGCGGGCGGGT
GAGTCACCCACACAAAGGAAAAGGGCCTTTCCGTCCTCAGCCGTCGCTTCATGTGACTCCACGGAGTACC
GGGCGCCGTCCAGGCACCTCGATTAGTTCTCGAGCTTTTGGAGTACGTCGTCTTTAGGTTGGGGGGAGGG
GTTTTATGCGATGGAGTTTCCCCACACTGAGTGGGTGGAGACTGAAGTTAGGCCAGCTTGGCACTTGATG
TAATTCTCCTTGGAATTTGCCCTTTTTGAGTTTGGATCTTGGTTCATTCTCAAGCCTCAGACAGTGGTTC
AAAGTTTTTTTCTTCCATTTCAGGTGTCGTGAGGAATTAGCTTGGTACTAATACGACTCACTATAGGGAG
ACCCAAGCTGGCTAGGTAAGCTTGGTACCGAGCTCGGATCCACTAGTCCAGTGTGGTGGAATTCTGCAGA
TATCAACAAGTTTGTACAAAAAAGTTGGCATGTCCCGGTTTCCCGCAGTCGCGGGCAGGGCGCCAAGGCG
GCAGGAGGAGGGTGAGCGGTCAAGAGACCTCCAGGAAGAGCGGCTCTCGGCTGTTTGCATCGCCGATAGA
GAAGAGAAAGGATGCACGTCCCAGGAGGGAGGAACTACTCCAACTTTTCCTATTCAGAAACAAAGAAAAA
AGATTATTCAAGCTGTGAGGGACAATTCATTCCTTATTGTTACTGGAAATACAGGAAGTGGTAAAACAAC
TCAACTCCCAAAATATCTATATGAAGCAGGGTTTTCACAACATGGTATGATTGGTGTAACTCAACCACGA
AAAGTAGCTGCTATATCAGTTGCTCAGAGAGTAGCTGAAGAAATGAAATGCACTTTGGGATCCAAAGTAG
GATACCAAGTTCGTTTTGATGATTGCAGTTCTAAGGAGACAGCAATCAAATATATGACTGATGGATGTTT
ACTGAAACATATTCTGGGAGACCCAAATCTTACCAAATTCAGTGTCATTATTTTGGATGAAGCCCATGAA
AGAACTCTAACTACAGATATCTTATTTGGTTTATTGAAGAAGCTATTTCAGGAGAAGTCTCCTAATAGGA
AGGAGCATTTAAAAGTGGTGGTAATGTCAGCAACTATGGAATTAGCCAAGCTCTCTGCATTCTTTGGAAA
TTGTCCAATATTTGATATACCTGGAAGGCTTTATCCAGTCAGAGAGAAATTCTGCAATTTGATTGGTCCA
CGAGACAGAGAAAATACTGCGTATATTCAAGCGATTGTGAAAGTCACCATGGATATCCATTTGAATGAAA
TGGCTGGAGACATCTTGGTTTTTCTGACTGGCCAGTTTGAAATAGAAAAAAGTTGTGAGTTACTTTTTCA
GATGGCAGAGTCTGTTGATTATGATTATGATGTTCAAGATACCACCCTCGATGGCTTGTTAATATTGCCG
TGTTATGGATCAATGACAACAGATCAACAGAGGAGGATATTTTTGCCACCACCACCTGGAATTAGAAAAT
GTGTCATATCCACCAATATTTCTGCAACGTCTTTGACAATAGATGGAATCAGATATGTGGTAGATGGTGG
CTTCGTGAAGCAGTTAAATCACAACCCCAGATTAGGGTTGGACATCCTGGAGGTGGTTCCAATTTCAAAG
AGCGAGGCATTACAGCGAAGTGGCCGAGCTGGCAGGACTTCTTCAGGAAAATGCTTTCGGATCTATAGTA
AAGATTTTTGGAACCAGTGTATGCCTGACCATGTGATCCCTGAAATTAAGAGAACTAGTTTGACATCTGT
AGTTCTGACCTTAAAGTGCCTTGCCATACACGATGTCATAAGGTTTCCCTATTTGGATCCACCTAATGAG
AGACTTATTTTAGAAGCTCTTAAACAACTTTACCAGTGTGATGCTATTGACAGGAGTGGCCATGTCACCA
GATTGGGTTTGTCTATGGTGGAGTTTCCTTTGCCTCCACATCTGACATGTGCAGTAATAAAAGCTGCTTC
CCTGGATTGTGAAGATCTACTACTTCCAATAGCAGCAATGTTGTCTGTGGAAAACGTCTTCATTAGACCT
GTTGATCCAGAGTACCAGAAGGAAGCAGAACAGAGACATCGAGAATTGGCAGCTAAAGCTGGAGGATTTA
ATGACTTTGCAACTTTAGCTGTCATCTTTGAACAATGCAAATCAAGTGGAGCTCCAGCTTCATGGTGCCA
AAAACACTGGATTCATTGGAGGTGCTTATTTTCTGCATTTCGTGTGGAAGCTCAACTTCGAGAACTAATC
AGGAAGCTTAAACAGCAAAGTGATTTCCCAAAAGAGACCTTTGAAGGCCCTAAACATGAAGTACTACGAA
GATGTCTTTGTGCGGGCTATTTCAAAAATGTAGCTCGAAGATCTGTTGGGAGAACGTTTTGCACAATGGA
TGGTCGTGGAAGCCCAGTTCACATTCATCCTTCCTCAGCACTTCATGAACAGGAAACCAAACTTGAATGG
ATCATTTTTCATGAGGTATTGGTTACCACCAAAGTCTACGCAAGAATTGTATGCCCAATCCGTTATGAAT
GGGTAAGAGACTTGTTACCCAAGTTGCATGAATTTAATGCACATGATTTGAGCAGTGTGGCCCGACGTGA
AGTGAGAGAAGATGCAAGAAGGAGATGGACAAATAAGGAAAATGTAAAGCAGCTAAAGGATGGAATATCG
AAAGACGTCTTAAAGAAAATGCAAAGAAGAAATGATGACAAATCCATATCTGATGCACGGGCTCGTTTCC
TTGAGAGAAAGCAGCAGAGGACCCAGGACCACAGTGACACACGAAAGGAAACAGGCTACCCAACTTTCTT
GTACAAAGTGGTTGATATCCAGCACAGTGGCGGCCGCTCGAGTCTAGAGGGCCCGCGGTTCGAAACCAGC
GGAGGCGGCGGAAGCGGGGGAGGAGGCAGCGGCGGAGGCGGCAGCGGGGGCGGCGGAAGCGCTACCGGTA
AGCCTATCCCTAACCCTCTCCTCGGTCTCGATTCTACGCGTACCGGTATGGCTTCTAACTTTACTCAGTT
CGTTCTCGTCGACAATGGCGGAACTGGCGACGTGACTGTCGCCCCAAGCAACTTCGCTAACGGGGTCGCT
GAATGGATCAGCTCTAACTCGCGATCACAGGCTTACAAAGTAACCTGTAGCGTTCGTCAGAGCTCTGCGC
AGAATCGCAAATACACCATCAAAGTCGAGGTGCCTAAAGTGGCAACCCAGACTGTTGGTGGTGAAGAGCT
TCCTGTAGCCGGATGGAGATCTTACTTAAATATGGAACTAACCATTCCAATTTTCGCCACGAATTCCGAC
TGCGAGCTTATTGTTAAGGCAATGCAAGGTCTCCTAAAAGATGGAAACCCGATTCCCTCGGCCATCGCGG
CCAACTCCGGCATCTACGGAGGTGGAGGTGGATCTCGTACGGGTTAGTAATGAGTTTAAACCCGCTGATC
AGCCTCGACTGTGCCTTCTAGTTGCCAGCCATCTGTTGTTTGCCCCTCCCCCGTGCCTTCCTTGACCCTG
GAAGGTGCCACTCCCACTGTCCTTTCCTAATAAAATGAGGAAATTGCATCGCATTGTCTGAGTAGGTGTC
ATTCTATTCTGGGGGGTGGGGTGGGGCAGGACAGCAAGGGGGAGGATTGGGAAGACAATAGCAGGCATGC
TGGGGATGCGGTGGGCTCTATGGCTTCTGAGGCGGAAAGAACCAGCTGGGGCTCTAGGGGGTATCCCC
[124 nt withheld, positions 4689-4812]
C
[91 nt withheld, positions 4814-4904]
AGGGTGATGGTTCACGTACCTAGAAGTTCCTATTCCGAAGTTCCTATTCTCTAGAAAGTATAGGAACTTC
CTTGGCCAAAAAGCCTGAACTCACCGCGACGTCTGTCGAGAAGTTTCTGATCGAAAAGTTCGACAGCGTC
TCCGACCTGATGCAGCTCTCGGAGGGCGAAGAATCTCGTGCTTTCAGCTTCGATGTAGGAGGGCGTGGAT
ATGTCCTGCGGGTAAATAGCTGCGCCGATGGTTTCTACAAAGATCGTTATGTTTATCGGCACTTTGCATC
GGCCGCGCTCCCGATTCCGGAAGTGCTTGACATTGGGGAATTCAGCGAGAGCCTGACCTATTGCATCTCC
CGCCGTGCACAGGGTGTCACGTTGCAAGACCTGCCTGAAACCGAACTGCCCGCTGTTCTGCAGCCGGTCG
CGGAGGCCATGGATGCGATCGCTGCGGCCGATCTTAGCCAGACGAGCGGGTTCGGCCCATTCGGACCGCA
AGGAATCGGTCAATACACTACATGGCGTGATTTCATATGCGCGATTGCTGATCCCCATGTGTATCACTGG
CAAACTGTGATGGACGACACCGTCAGTGCGTCCGTCGCGCAGGCTCTCGATGAGCTGATGCTTTGGGCCG
AGGACTGCCCCGAAGTCCGGCACCTCGTGCACGCGGATTTCGGCTCCAACAATGTCCTGACGGACAATGG
CCGCATAACAGCGGTCATTGACTGGAGCGAGGCGATGTTCGGGGATTCCCAATACGAGGTCGCCAACATC
TTCTTCTGGAGGCCGTGGTTGGCTTGTATGGAGCAGCAGACGCGCTACTTCGAGCGGAGGCATCCGGAGC
TTGCAGGATCGCCGCGGCTCCGGGCGTATATGCTCCGCATTGGTCTTGACCAACTCTATCAGAGCTTGGT
TGACGGCAATTTCGATGATGCAGCTTGGGCGCAGGGTCGATGCGACGCAATCGTCCGATCCGGAGCCGGG
ACTGTCGGGCGTACACAAATCGCCCGCAGAAGCGCGGCCGTCTGGACCGATGGCTGTGTAGAAGTACTCG
CCGATAGTGGAAACCGACGCCCCAGCACTCGTCCGAGGGCAAAGGAATAGCACGTACTACGAGATTTCGA
TTCCACCGCCGCCTTCTATGAAAGGTTGGGCTTCGGAATCGTTTTCCGGGACGCCGGCTGGATGATCCTC
CAGCGCGGGGATCTCATGCTGGAGTTCTTCGCCCACCCCAACTTGTTTATTGCAGCTTATAATGGTTACA
AATAAAGCAATAGCATCACAAATTTCACAAATAAAGCATTTTTTTCACTGCATTCTAGTTGTGGTTTGTC
CAAACTCATCAATGTATCTTATCATGTCTGTATACCGTCGACCTCTAGCTAGAGCTTGGCGTAATCATGG
TCATAGCTGTTTCCTGTGTGAAATTGTTATCCGCTCACAATTCCACACAACATACGAGCCGGAAGCATAA
AGTGTAAAGCCTGGGGTGCCTAATGAGTGAGCTAACTCACATTAATTGCGTTGCGCTCACTGCCCGCTTT
CCAGTCGGGAAACCTGTCGTGCCAGCTGCATTAATGAATCGGCCAACGCGCGGGGAGAGGCGGTTTGCGT
ATTGGGCGCTCTTCCGCTTCCTCGCTCACTGACTCGCTGCGCTCGGTCGTTCGGCTGCGGCGAGCGGTAT
CAGCTCACTCAAAGGCGGTAATACGGTTATCCACAGAATCAGGGGATAACGCAGGAAAGAACATGTGAGC
AAAAGGCCAGCAAAAGGCCAGGAACCGTAAAAAGGCCGCGTTGCTGGCGTTTTTCCATAGGCTCCGCCCC
CCTGACGAGCATCACAAAAATCGACGCTCAAGTCAGAGGTGGCGAAACCCGACAGGACTATAAAGATACC
AGGCGTTTCCCCCTGGAAGCTCCCTCGTGCGCTCTCCTGTTCCGACCCTGCCGCTTACCGGATACCTGTC
CGCCTTTCTCCCTTCGGGAAGCGTGGCGCTTTCTCATAGCTCACGCTGTAGGTATCTCAGTTCGGTGTAG
GTCGTTCGCTCCAAGCTGGGCTGTGTGCACGAACCCCCCGTTCAGCCCGACCGCTGCGCCTTATCCGGTA
ACTATCGTCTTGAGTCCAACCCGGTAAGACACGACTTATCGCCACTGGCAGCAGCCACTGGTAACAGGAT
TAGCAGAGCGAGGTATGTAGGCGGTGCTACAGAGTTCTTGAAGTGGTGGCCTAACTACGGCTACACTAGA
AGAACAGTATTTGGTATCTGCGCTCTGCTGAAGCCAGTTACCTTCGGAAAAAGAGTTGGTAGCTCTTGAT
CCGGCAAACAAACCACCGCTGGTAGCGGTGGTTTTTTTGTTTGCAAGCAGCAGATTACGCGCAGAAAAAA
AGGATCTCAAGAAGATCCTTTGATCTTTTCTACGGGGTCTGACGCTCAGTGGAACGAAAACTCACGTTAA
GGGATTTTGGTCATGAGATTATCAAAAAGGATCTTCACCTAGATCCTTTTAAATTAAAAATGAAGTTTTA
AATCAATCTAAAGTATATATGAGTAAACTTGGTCTGACAGTTACCAATGCTTAATCAGTGAGGCACCTAT
CTCAGCGATCTGTCTATTTCGTTCATCCATAGTTGCCTGACTCCCCGTCGTGTAGATAACTACGATACGG
GAGGGCTTACCATCTGGCCCCAGTGCTGCAATGATACCGCGAGACCCACGCTCACCGGCTCCAGATTTAT
CAGCAATAAACCAGCCAGCCGGAAGGGCCGAGCGCAGAAGTGGTCCTGCAACTTTATCCGCCTCCATCCA
GTCTATTAATTGTTGCCGGGAAGCTAGAGTAAGTAGTTCGCCAGTTAATAGTTTGCGCAACGTTGTTGCC
ATTGCTACAGGCATCGTGGTGTCACGCTCGTCGTTTGGTATGGCTTCATTCAGCTCCGGTTCCCAACGAT
CAAGGCGAGTTACATGATCCCCCATGTTGTGCAAAAAAGCGGTTAGCTCCTTCGGTCCTCCGATCGTTGT
CAGAAGTAAGTTGGCCGCAGTGTTATCACTCATGGTTATGGCAGCACTGCATAATTCTCTTACTGTCATG
CCATCCGTAAGATGCTTTTCTGTGACTGGTGAGTACTCAACCAAGTCATTCTGAGAATAGTGTATGCGGC
GACCGAGTTGCTCTTGCCCGGCGTCAATACGGGATAATACCGCGCCACATAGCAGAACTTTAAAAGTGCT
CATCATTGGAAAACGTTCTTCGGGGCGAAAACTCTCAAGGATCTTACCGCTGTTGAGATCCAGTTCGATG
TAACCCACTCGTGCACCCAACTGATCTTCAGCATCTTTTACTTTCACCAGCGTTTCTGGGTGAGCAAAAA
CAGGAAGGCAAAATGCCGCAAAAAAGGGAATAAGGGCGACACGGAAATGTTGAATACTCATACTCTTCCT
TTTTCAATATTATTGAAGCATTTATCAGGGTTATTGTCTCATGAGCGGATACATATTTGAATGTATTTAG
AAAAATAAACAAATAGGGGTTCCGCGCACATTTCCCCGAAAAGTGCCACCTGACGTCGACGGATCGGGAG
ATCTCCCGATCCCCTATGGTGCACTCTCAGTACAATCTGCTCTGATGCCGCATAGTTAAGCCAGTATCTG
CTCCCTGCTTGTGTGTTGGAGGTCGCTGAGTAGTGCGCGAGCAAAATTTAAGCTACAACAAGGCAAGGCT
TGACCGACAATTGCATGAAGAATCTGCTTAGGGTTAGGCGTTTTGCGCTGCTTCGCGATGTACGGGCCAG
ATATACGCGTTGAC
