>Addgene plasmid #155540 | DHX40 | depositor partial sequence | sequence record 300944 | Insert Sequence
ATGTCCCGGTTTCCCGCAGTCGCGGGCAGGGCGCCAAGGCGGCAGGAGGAGGGTGAGCGGTCAAGAGACC
TCCAGGAAGAGCGGCTCTCGGCTGTTTGCATCGCCGATAGAGAAGAGAAAGGATGCACGTCCCAGGAGGG
AGGAACTACTCCAACTTTTCCTATTCAGAAACAAAGAAAAAAGATTATTCAAGCTGTGAGGGACAATTCA
TTCCTTATTGTTACTGGAAATACAGGAAGTGGTAAAACAACTCAACTCCCAAAATATCTATATGAAGCAG
GGTTTTCACAACATGGTATGATTGGTGTAACTCAACCACGAAAAGTAGCTGCTATATCAGTTGCTCAGAG
AGTAGCTGAAGAAATGAAATGCACTTTGGGATCCAAAGTAGGATACCAAGTTCGTTTTGATGATTGCAGT
TCTAAGGAGACAGCAATCAAATATATGACTGATGGATGTTTACTGAAACATATTCTGGGAGACCCAAATC
TTACCAAATTCAGTGTCATTATTTTGGATGAAGCCCATGAAAGAACTCTAACTACAGATATCTTATTTGG
TTTATTGAAGAAGCTATTTCAGGAGAAGTCTCCTAATAGGAAGGAGCATTTAAAAGTGGTGGTAATGTCA
GCAACTATGGAATTAGCCAAGCTCTCTGCATTCTTTGGAAATTGTCCAATATTTGATATACCTGGAAGGC
TTTATCCAGTCAGAGAGAAATTCTGCAATTTGATTGGTCCACGAGACAGAGAAAATACTGCGTATATTCA
AGCGATTGTGAAAGTCACCATGGATATCCATTTGAATGAAATGGCTGGAGACATCTTGGTTTTTCTGACT
GGCCAGTTTGAAATAGAAAAAAGTTGTGAGTTACTTTTTCAGATGGCAGAGTCTGTTGATTATGATTATG
ATGTTCAAGATACCACCCTCGATGGCTTGTTAATATTGCCGTGTTATGGATCAATGACAACAGATCAACA
GAGGAGGATATTTTTGCCACCACCACCTGGAATTAGAAAATGTGTCATATCCACCAATATTTCTGCAACG
TCTTTGACAATAGATGGAATCAGATATGTGGTAGATGGTGGCTTCGTGAAGCAGTTAAATCACAACCCCA
GATTAGGGTTGGACATCCTGGAGGTGGTTCCAATTTCAAAGAGCGAGGCATTACAGCGAAGTGGCCGAGC
TGGCAGGACTTCTTCAGGAAAATGCTTTCGGATCTATAGTAAAGATTTTTGGAACCAGTGTATGCCTGAC
CATGTGATCCCTGAAATTAAGAGAACTAGTTTGACATCTGTAGTTCTGACCTTAAAGTGCCTTGCCATAC
ACGATGTCATAAGGTTTCCCTATTTGGATCCACCTAATGAGAGACTTATTTTAGAAGCTCTTAAACAACT
TTACCAGTGTGATGCTATTGACAGGAGTGGCCATGTCACCAGATTGGGTTTGTCTATGGTGGAGTTTCCT
TTGCCTCCACATCTGACATGTGCAGTAATAAAAGCTGCTTCCCTGGATTGTGAAGATCTACTACTTCCAA
TAGCAGCAATGTTGTCTGTGGAAAACGTCTTCATTAGACCTGTTGATCCAGAGTACCAGAAGGAAGCAGA
ACAGAGACATCGAGAATTGGCAGCTAAAGCTGGAGGATTTAATGACTTTGCAACTTTAGCTGTCATCTTT
GAACAATGCAAATCAAGTGGAGCTCCAGCTTCATGGTGCCAAAAACACTGGATTCATTGGAGGTGCTTAT
TTTCTGCATTTCGTGTGGAAGCTCAACTTCGAGAACTAATCAGGAAGCTTAAACAGCAAAGTGATTTCCC
AAAAGAGACCTTTGAAGGCCCTAAACATGAAGTACTACGAAGATGTCTTTGTGCGGGCTATTTCAAAAAT
GTAGCTCGAAGATCTGTTGGGAGAACGTTTTGCACAATGGATGGTCGTGGAAGCCCAGTTCACATTCATC
CTTCCTCAGCACTTCATGAACAGGAAACCAAACTTGAATGGATCATTTTTCATGAGGTATTGGTTACCAC
CAAAGTCTACGCAAGAATTGTATGCCCAATCCGTTATGAATGGGTAAGAGACTTGTTACCCAAGTTGCAT
GAATTTAATGCACATGATTTGAGCAGTGTGGCCCGACGTGAAGTGAGAGAAGATGCAAGAAGGAGATGGA
CAAATAAGGAAAATGTAAAGCAGCTAAAGGATGGAATATCGAAAGACGTCTTAAAGAAAATGCAAAGAAG
AAATGATGACAAATCCATATCTGATGCACGGGCTCGTTTCCTTGAGAGAAAGCAGCAGAGGACCCAGGAC
CACAGTGACACACGAAAGGAAACAGGCTAA
